Addgene plasmid #27709: cavin-1-mEGFP
Depositing lab: Ari Helenius. Publication: Biogenesis of caveolae: stepwise assembly of large caveolin and cavin complexes. Hayer A, Stoeber M, Bissig C, Helenius A. Traffic. 2010 Mar . 11(3):361-82. 10.1111/j.1600-0854.2009.01023.x PubMed 20070607.
Backbone
  Vector backbone: pcDNA5/FRT/TO
  Backbone manufacturer: Invitrogen
  Backbone size w/o insert (bp): 5069
  Vector type: Mammalian Expression
  Selectable markers: Hygromycin
Growth in bacteria
  Bacterial resistance: Ampicillin, 100 μg/mL
  Growth temperature: 37°C
  Growth strain: DH5alpha
  Copy number: High Copy
Gene/Insert
  Gene/Insert name: cavin-1 (alt name: PTRF, cavin)
  Species: M. musculus (mouse)
  Insert size (bp): 1929
  GenBank ID: NM_008986
  Entrez Gene: Cavin1 (a.k.a. 2310075E07Rik, Cav-p60, Cavin, Ptrf)
  Tag / fusion protein: monomeric EGFP (C terminal on insert)
  Cloning method: Restriction Enzyme; 5′ cloning site HindIII (not destroyed); 3′ cloning site NotI (not destroyed)
  Sequencing primers: 5′ CMV Forward
Terms and licenses: Academic/Nonprofit Terms; Industry Terms: Not Available to Industry
How to cite: cavin-1-mEGFP was a gift from Ari Helenius (Addgene plasmid # 27709 ; http://n2t.net/addgene:27709 ; RRID:Addgene_27709)
