[The description below was written by a language model from this plasmid's Addgene catalogue record and pLannotate feature annotations shown in this document.]
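Description:
cavin-1-mEGFP is a mammalian expression plasmid of about 7 kb built on the pcDNA5/FRT/TO backbone. It encodes mouse cavin-1 (also known as PTRF, Cavin1) fused at its C terminus to monomeric EGFP. The cavin-1–EGFP cassette was inserted between HindIII and NotI sites, both of which are retained. Expression is driven by the human CMV immediate-early enhancer and promoter. Two short tet operator matches follow directly after the promoter, annotated by the software as PLtetO-1 and TRE fragments. This is the CMV/TetO2 arrangement characteristic of the backbone: the promoter is repressed in cells that express the Tet repressor and induced by tetracycline or doxycycline, while in cells lacking the repressor it behaves as a constitutive CMV promoter. The transcript ends at a bovine growth hormone polyadenylation signal.

Downstream of the expression cassette lies an FRT site placed immediately in front of a hygromycin resistance coding sequence with an SV40 poly(A) signal. No intact promoter is annotated upstream of it. In this backbone design, FLP-mediated recombination into a host line carrying a genomic FRT site places the hygromycin gene behind a resident promoter, so hygromycin selection recovers isogenic single-copy integrants. In bacteria the plasmid is maintained through a high-copy ColE1/pUC-type origin and selected with ampicillin via β-lactamase. The remaining short annotations (partial f1 ori, ble, lacI and lac promoter elements) appear to be backbone remnants. The associated work concerns caveola biogenesis and the assembly of caveolin and cavin complexes, which is consistent with using the plasmid for transient or stable, inducible expression of fluorescent cavin-1 for live-cell imaging.
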