Features (pLannotate 1.2.2; 22 found; start..end, strand, type, name):
    203..582     +  enhancer       CMV enhancer: human cytomegalovirus immediate early enhancer
    583..786     +  promoter       CMV promoter: human cytomegalovirus (CMV) immediate early promoter
    788..807     +  promoter       PLtetO-1 promoter (fragment): modified phage lambda PL promoter with tet operator sites (Lutz and Bujard, 1997)
    809..828     +  promoter       PLtetO-1 promoter (fragment): modified phage lambda PL promoter with tet operator sites (Lutz and Bujard, 1997)
    836..869     +  promoter       TRE3GV promoter (fragment): 3rd-generation Tet-responsive promoter that can be activated by binding of Tet-On® 3G, optimized for retroviral and lentiviral vectors
    956..2131    +  CDS            Cavin1: CAVN1_MOUSE - Also known as Ptrf From Mus musculus (Mouse).
   2153..2872    +  CDS            EGFP: the original enhanced GFP (Yang et al., 1996) mammalian codon-optimized
   2924..3148    +  polyA_signal   bGH poly(A) signal: bovine growth hormone polyadenylation signal
   3152..3173    +  promoter       SV40 promoter (fragment): SV40 enhancer and early promoter
   3194..3427    +  rep_origin     f1 ori (fragment) (sequence partly withheld): f1 bacteriophage origin of replication; arrow indicates direction of (+) strand synthesis
   3432..3479    +  protein_bind   FRT: FLP-mediated recombination occurs in the 8-bp core sequence TCTAGAAA (Turan and Bode, 2011). FLP recombinase from the Saccharomyces cerevisiae 2μ plasmid
   3487..4509    +  CDS            HygR: aminoglycoside phosphotransferase from E. coli; aph(4)-Ia; confers resistance to hygromycin
   4519..4644    +  CDS            ble (fragment): BLE_KLEPN - Experimental evidence at protein level: Swiss-Prot protein existence level 1. Binding protein with a strong affinity to the bleomycin family of antibiotics. Binds to CL990; an antimitotic-antibiotic compound. From Klebsiella pneumoniae.
   4639..4760    +  polyA_signal   SV40 poly(A) signal: SV40 polyadenylation signal
   4833..4849    -  protein_bind   lac operator: The lac repressor binds to the lac operator to inhibit transcription in E. coli. This inhibition can be relieved by adding lactose or isopropyl-β-D-thiogalactopyranoside (IPTG). lac repressor encoded by lacI
   4857..4887    -  promoter       lac promoter: promoter for the E. coli lac operon
   4902..4923    -  protein_bind   CAP binding site: CAP binding activates transcription in the presence of cAMP. E. coli catabolite activator protein
   4936..5028    -  CDS            lacI (fragment): lac repressor; lacI; The lac repressor binds to the lac operator to inhibit transcription in E. coli. This inhibition can be relieved by adding lactose or isopropyl-β-D-thiogalactopyranoside (IPTG).
   5211..5799    -  rep_origin     ori: high-copy-number ColE1/pMB1/pBR322/pUC origin of replication
   5970..6830    -  CDS            AmpR: β-lactamase; bla; confers resistance to ampicillin, carbenicillin, and related antibiotics
   6831..6935    -  promoter       AmpR promoter: bla
   6994..48      -  misc_feature   bom (fragment) (across the origin): basis of mobility region from pBR322
>Addgene plasmid #27709 | cavin-1-mEGFP | depositor full sequence | sequence record 13013 | Author sequence
TGCACTCTCAGTACAATCTGCTCTGATGCCGCATAGTTAAGCCAGTATCTGCTCCCTGCTTGTGTGTTGG
AGGTCGCTGAGTAGTGCGCGAGCAAAATTTAAGCTACAACAAGGCAAGGCTTGACCGACAATTGCATGAA
GAATCTGCTTAGGGTTAGGCGTTTTGCGCTGCTTCGCGATGTACGGGCCAGATATACGCGTTGACATTGA
TTATTGACTAGTTATTAATAGTAATCAATTACGGGGTCATTAGTTCATAGCCCATATATGGAGTTCCGCG
TTACATAACTTACGGTAAATGGCCCGCCTGGCTGACCGCCCAACGACCCCCGCCCATTGACGTCAATAAT
GACGTATGTTCCCATAGTAACGCCAATAGGGACTTTCCATTGACGTCAATGGGTGGAGTATTTACGGTAA
ACTGCCCACTTGGCAGTACATCAAGTGTATCATATGCCAAGTACGCCCCCTATTGACGTCAATGACGGTA
AATGGCCCGCCTGGCATTATGCCCAGTACATGACCTTATGGGACTTTCCTACTTGGCAGTACATCTACGT
ATTAGTCATCGCTATTACCATGGTGATGCGGTTTTGGCAGTACATCAATGGGCGTGGATAGCGGTTTGAC
TCACGGGGATTTCCAAGTCTCCACCCCATTGACGTCAATGGGAGTTTGTTTTGGCACCAAAATCAACGGG
ACTTTCCAAAATGTCGTAACAACTCCGCCCCATTGACGCAAATGGGCGGTAGGCGTGTACGGTGGGAGGT
CTATATAAGCAGAGCTCTCCCTATCAGTGATAGAGATCTCCCTATCAGTGATAGAGATCGTCGACGAGCT
CGTTTAGTGAACCGTCAGATCGCCTGGAGACGCCATCCACGCTGTTTTGACCTCCATAGAAGACACCGGG
ACCGATCCAGCCTCCGGACTCTAGCGTTTAAACTTAAGCTTCGCCATGGAGGATGTCACGCTCCATATCG
TTGAGCGGCCGTATTCCGGATTTCCCGATGCTTCCTCAGAGGGCCCGGAGCCCACCCAAGGGGAGGCGCG
GGCCACGGAGGAGCCGTCGGGGACCGGCTCCGACGAGCTGATCAAGTCGGACCAGGTGAACGGTGTGCTG
GTGCTGAGCCTTCTGGATAAAATCATCGGCGCCGTTGACCAGATCCAGCTGACCCAAGCCCAGCTGGAGG
AGCGACAGGCGGAGATGGAGGGCGCTGTGCAGAGCATCCAGGGAGAGCTGAGCAAGCTGGGCAAGGCGCA
CGCCACCACGAGCAACACCGTGAGCAAGTTGCTGGAGAAGGTGCGCAAGGTCAGCGTCAACGTGAAGACC
GTGCGCGGCAGCCTGGAGCGCCAGGCCGGCCAGATAAAGAAACTGGAGGTCAACGAGGCGGAGCTGCTGA
GGCGCCGCAACTTCAAAGTCATGATCTACCAGGATGAAGTCAAGCTGCCGGCCAAACTGAGCGTCAGCAA
GTCGCTGAAAGAGTCGGAGGCACTGCCTGAGAAGGAGGGTGACGAGCTGGGCGAGGGCGAGCGGCCCGAG
GATGACACCGCGGCGATCGAGCTGTCGTCCGACGAGGCGGTGGAGGTGGAGGAGGTGATCGAGGAGTCCC
GCGCCGAGCGCATCAAGCGCAGCGGCCTGCGGCGCGTGGACGACTTCAAGAAGGCCTTCTCCAAGGAGAA
GATGGAGAAGACCAAGGTGCGCACGCGTGAGAACCTGGAGAAGACGCGCCTGAAGACCAAGGAGAACCTG
GAGAAGACACGGCACACGCTGGAGAAGCGCATGAACAAGCTGGGCACGCGCCTGGTGCCCGTGGAGCGAC
GAGAGAAGCTGAAGACATCCCGGGACAAGCTGCGCAAGTCCTTCACGCCCGACCATGTGGTGTATGCGCG
CTCCAAGACCGCTGTCTACAAGGTGCCGCCTTTCACCTTCCACGTCAAGAAGATCCGCGAGGGCGAGGTG
GAGGTGCTGAAGGCCACCGAGATGGTGGAGGTGGGTCCCGAGGACGACGAGGTTGGCGCGGAGCGCGGCG
AGGCCACTGACCTGCTGCGCGGGAGCAGCCCCGACGTGCACACGCTGCTGGAGATCACCGAGGAGTCGGA
CGCCGTCCTGGTGGACAAGAGCGACAGCGACGCGGATCCACCGGTCGCCACCATGGTGAGCAAGGGCGAG
GAGCTGTTCACCGGGGTGGTGCCCATCCTGGTCGAGCTGGACGGCGACGTAAACGGCCACAAGTTCAGCG
TGTCCGGCGAGGGCGAGGGCGATGCCACCTACGGCAAGCTGACCCTGAAGTTCATCTGCACCACCGGCAA
GCTGCCCGTGCCCTGGCCCACCCTCGTGACCACCCTGACCTACGGCGTGCAGTGCTTCAGCCGCTACCCC
GACCACATGAAGCAGCACGACTTCTTCAAGTCCGCCATGCCCGAAGGCTACGTCCAGGAGCGCACCATCT
TCTTCAAGGACGACGGCAACTACAAGACCCGCGCCGAGGTGAAGTTCGAGGGCGACACCCTGGTGAACCG
CATCGAGCTGAAGGGCATCGACTTCAAGGAGGACGGCAACATCCTGGGGCACAAGCTGGAGTACAACTAC
AACAGCCACAACGTCTATATCATGGCCGACAAGCAGAAGAACGGCATCAAGGTGAACTTCAAGATCCGCC
ACAACATCGAGGACGGCAGCGTGCAGCTCGCCGACCACTACCAGCAGAACACCCCCATCGGCGACGGCCC
CGTGCTGCTGCCCGACAACCACTACCTGAGCACCCAGTCCGCCCTGAGCAAAGACCCCAACGAGAAGCGC
GATCACATGGTCCTTAAGGAGTTCGTGACCGCCGCCGGGATCACTCTCGGCATGGACGAGCTGTACAAGT
AAAGCGGCCGCTCGAGTCTAGAGGGCCCGTTTAAACCCGCTGATCAGCCTCGACTGTGCCTTCTAGTTGC
CAGCCATCTGTTGTTTGCCCCTCCCCCGTGCCTTCCTTGACCCTGGAAGGTGCCACTCCCACTGTCCTTT
CCTAATAAAATGAGGAAATTGCATCGCATTGTCTGAGTAGGTGTCATTCTATTCTGGGGGGTGGGGTGGG
GCAGGACAGCAAGGGGGAGGATTGGGAAGACAATAGCAGGCATGCTGGGGATGCGGTGGGCTCTATGGCT
TCTGAGGCGGAAAGAACCAGCTGGGGCTCTAGGGGGTATCCCC
[124 nt withheld, positions 3194-3317]
C
[91 nt withheld, positions 3319-3409]
AGGGTGATGGTTCACGTACCTAGAAGTTCCTATTCCGAAGTTCCTATTCTCTAGAAAGTATAGGAACTTC
CTTGGCCAAAAAGCCTGAACTCACCGCGACGTCTGTCGAGAAGTTTCTGATCGAAAAGTTCGACAGCGTC
TCCGACCTGATGCAGCTCTCGGAGGGCGAAGAATCTCGTGCTTTCAGCTTCGATGTAGGAGGGCGTGGAT
ATGTCCTGCGGGTAAATAGCTGCGCCGATGGTTTCTACAAAGATCGTTATGTTTATCGGCACTTTGCATC
GGCCGCGCTCCCGATTCCGGAAGTGCTTGACATTGGGGAATTCAGCGAGAGCCTGACCTATTGCATCTCC
CGCCGTGCACAGGGTGTCACGTTGCAAGACCTGCCTGAAACCGAACTGCCCGCTGTTCTGCAGCCGGTCG
CGGAGGCCATGGATGCGATCGCTGCGGCCGATCTTAGCCAGACGAGCGGGTTCGGCCCATTCGGACCGCA
AGGAATCGGTCAATACACTACATGGCGTGATTTCATATGCGCGATTGCTGATCCCCATGTGTATCACTGG
CAAACTGTGATGGACGACACCGTCAGTGCGTCCGTCGCGCAGGCTCTCGATGAGCTGATGCTTTGGGCCG
AGGACTGCCCCGAAGTCCGGCACCTCGTGCACGCGGATTTCGGCTCCAACAATGTCCTGACGGACAATGG
CCGCATAACAGCGGTCATTGACTGGAGCGAGGCGATGTTCGGGGATTCCCAATACGAGGTCGCCAACATC
TTCTTCTGGAGGCCGTGGTTGGCTTGTATGGAGCAGCAGACGCGCTACTTCGAGCGGAGGCATCCGGAGC
TTGCAGGATCGCCGCGGCTCCGGGCGTATATGCTCCGCATTGGTCTTGACCAACTCTATCAGAGCTTGGT
TGACGGCAATTTCGATGATGCAGCTTGGGCGCAGGGTCGATGCGACGCAATCGTCCGATCCGGAGCCGGG
ACTGTCGGGCGTACACAAATCGCCCGCAGAAGCGCGGCCGTCTGGACCGATGGCTGTGTAGAAGTACTCG
CCGATAGTGGAAACCGACGCCCCAGCACTCGTCCGAGGGCAAAGGAATAGCACGTACTACGAGATTTCGA
TTCCACCGCCGCCTTCTATGAAAGGTTGGGCTTCGGAATCGTTTTCCGGGACGCCGGCTGGATGATCCTC
CAGCGCGGGGATCTCATGCTGGAGTTCTTCGCCCACCCCAACTTGTTTATTGCAGCTTATAATGGTTACA
AATAAAGCAATAGCATCACAAATTTCACAAATAAAGCATTTTTTTCACTGCATTCTAGTTGTGGTTTGTC
CAAACTCATCAATGTATCTTATCATGTCTGTATACCGTCGACCTCTAGCTAGAGCTTGGCGTAATCATGG
TCATAGCTGTTTCCTGTGTGAAATTGTTATCCGCTCACAATTCCACACAACATACGAGCCGGAAGCATAA
AGTGTAAAGCCTGGGGTGCCTAATGAGTGAGCTAACTCACATTAATTGCGTTGCGCTCACTGCCCGCTTT
CCAGTCGGGAAACCTGTCGTGCCAGCTGCATTAATGAATCGGCCAACGCGCGGGGAGAGGCGGTTTGCGT
ATTGGGCGCTCTTCCGCTTCCTCGCTCACTGACTCGCTGCGCTCGGTCGTTCGGCTGCGGCGAGCGGTAT
CAGCTCACTCAAAGGCGGTAATACGGTTATCCACAGAATCAGGGGATAACGCAGGAAAGAACATGTGAGC
AAAAGGCCAGCAAAAGGCCAGGAACCGTAAAAAGGCCGCGTTGCTGGCGTTTTTCCATAGGCTCCGCCCC
CCTGACGAGCATCACAAAAATCGACGCTCAAGTCAGAGGTGGCGAAACCCGACAGGACTATAAAGATACC
AGGCGTTTCCCCCTGGAAGCTCCCTCGTGCGCTCTCCTGTTCCGACCCTGCCGCTTACCGGATACCTGTC
CGCCTTTCTCCCTTCGGGAAGCGTGGCGCTTTCTCATAGCTCACGCTGTAGGTATCTCAGTTCGGTGTAG
GTCGTTCGCTCCAAGCTGGGCTGTGTGCACGAACCCCCCGTTCAGCCCGACCGCTGCGCCTTATCCGGTA
ACTATCGTCTTGAGTCCAACCCGGTAAGACACGACTTATCGCCACTGGCAGCAGCCACTGGTAACAGGAT
TAGCAGAGCGAGGTATGTAGGCGGTGCTACAGAGTTCTTGAAGTGGTGGCCTAACTACGGCTACACTAGA
AGAACAGTATTTGGTATCTGCGCTCTGCTGAAGCCAGTTACCTTCGGAAAAAGAGTTGGTAGCTCTTGAT
CCGGCAAACAAACCACCGCTGGTAGCGGTGGTTTTTTTGTTTGCAAGCAGCAGATTACGCGCAGAAAAAA
AGGATCTCAAGAAGATCCTTTGATCTTTTCTACGGGGTCTGACGCTCAGTGGAACGAAAACTCACGTTAA
GGGATTTTGGTCATGAGATTATCAAAAAGGATCTTCACCTAGATCCTTTTAAATTAAAAATGAAGTTTTA
AATCAATCTAAAGTATATATGAGTAAACTTGGTCTGACAGTTACCAATGCTTAATCAGTGAGGCACCTAT
CTCAGCGATCTGTCTATTTCGTTCATCCATAGTTGCCTGACTCCCCGTCGTGTAGATAACTACGATACGG
GAGGGCTTACCATCTGGCCCCAGTGCTGCAATGATACCGCGAGACCCACGCTCACCGGCTCCAGATTTAT
CAGCAATAAACCAGCCAGCCGGAAGGGCCGAGCGCAGAAGTGGTCCTGCAACTTTATCCGCCTCCATCCA
GTCTATTAATTGTTGCCGGGAAGCTAGAGTAAGTAGTTCGCCAGTTAATAGTTTGCGCAACGTTGTTGCC
ATTGCTACAGGCATCGTGGTGTCACGCTCGTCGTTTGGTATGGCTTCATTCAGCTCCGGTTCCCAACGAT
CAAGGCGAGTTACATGATCCCCCATGTTGTGCAAAAAAGCGGTTAGCTCCTTCGGTCCTCCGATCGTTGT
CAGAAGTAAGTTGGCCGCAGTGTTATCACTCATGGTTATGGCAGCACTGCATAATTCTCTTACTGTCATG
CCATCCGTAAGATGCTTTTCTGTGACTGGTGAGTACTCAACCAAGTCATTCTGAGAATAGTGTATGCGGC
GACCGAGTTGCTCTTGCCCGGCGTCAATACGGGATAATACCGCGCCACATAGCAGAACTTTAAAAGTGCT
CATCATTGGAAAACGTTCTTCGGGGCGAAAACTCTCAAGGATCTTACCGCTGTTGAGATCCAGTTCGATG
TAACCCACTCGTGCACCCAACTGATCTTCAGCATCTTTTACTTTCACCAGCGTTTCTGGGTGAGCAAAAA
CAGGAAGGCAAAATGCCGCAAAAAAGGGAATAAGGGCGACACGGAAATGTTGAATACTCATACTCTTCCT
TTTTCAATATTATTGAAGCATTTATCAGGGTTATTGTCTCATGAGCGGATACATATTTGAATGTATTTAG
AAAAATAAACAAATAGGGGTTCCGCGCACATTTCCCCGAAAAGTGCCACCTGACGTCGACGGATCGGGAG
ATCTCCCGATCCCCTATGG
