>Addgene plasmid #27709 | cavin-1-mEGFP | addgene partial sequence | sequence record 34285 | 27709 with EGFP-N
GATCCGCGTCGCTGTCGCTCTTGTCCACCAGGACGGCGTCCGACTCCTCGGTGATCTCCAGCAGCGTGTG
CACGTCGGGGCTGCTCCCGCGCAGCAGGTCAGTGGCCTCGCCGCGCTCCGCGCCAACCTCGTCGTCCTCG
GGACCCACCTCCACCATCTCGGTGGCCTTCAGCACCTCCACCTCGCCCTCGCGGATCTTCTTGACGTGGA
AGGTGAAAGGCGGCACCTTGTAGACAGCGGTCTTGGAGCGCGCATACACCACATGGTCGGGCGTGAAGGA
CTTGCGCAGCTTGTCCCGGGATGTCTTCAGCTTCTCTCGTCGCTCCACGGGCACCAGGCGCGTGCCCAGC
TTGTTCATGCGCTTCTCCAGCGTGTGCCGTGTCTTCTCCAGGTTCTCCTTGGTCTTCAGGCGCGTCTTCT
CCAGGTTCTCACGCGNGCGCACCTTGGTCTTCTCCATCTTCTCCTTGGAGAAGGCCTTCTTGAAGTCGTC
CACGCGCCGCAGGCCGCTGCGCTTGATGCGCTCGGCGCGGGACTCCTCGATCACCTCCTCCACCTCCACC
GCCTCGTCGGACGACAGCTCGATCGCCGCGGTGTCATCCTCGGGCCGCTCGCCCTCGCCCAGCTCGTCAC
CCTCCTTCTCAGGCAGTGCCTCCGACTCTTTCAGCGACTTGCTGACGCTCAGTTTGGCCGGCAGCTTGAC
TTCATCCTGGTAGATCATGACTTTGAAGTTGCGGCGCCTCAGCAGCTCCGCCTCGTTGACCTCCAGTTTC
TTTATCTGG
